>Addgene plasmid #99743 | pcDNA4/TO h-Stx3 L165A/E166A-2xMyc/His | addgene full sequence | sequence record 192821 | Addgene NGS Result
AAAATTTAAGCTACAACAAGGCAAGGCTTGACCGACAATTGCATGAAGAATCTGCTTAGGGTTAGGCGTT
TTGCGCTGCTTCGCGATGTACGGGCCAGATATACGCGTTGACATTGATTATTGACTAGTTATTAATAGTA
ATCAATTACGGGGTCATTAGTTCATAGCCCATATATGGAGTTCCGCGTTACATAACTTACGGTAAATGGC
CCGCCTGGCTGACCGCCCAACGACCCCCGCCCATTGACGTCAATAATGACGTATGTTCCCATAGTAACGC
CAATAGGGACTTTCCATTGACGTCAATGGGTGGAGTATTTACGGTAAACTGCCCACTTGGCAGTACATCA
AGTGTATCATATGCCAAGTACGCCCCCTATTGACGTCAATGACGGTAAATGGCCCGCCTGGCATTATGCC
CAGTACATGACCTTATGGGACTTTCCTACTTGGCAGTACATCTACGTATTAGTCATCGCTATTACCATGG
TGATGCGGTTTTGGCAGTACATCAATGGGCGTGGATAGCGGTTTGACTCACGGGGATTTCCAAGTCTCCA
CCCCATTGACGTCAATGGGAGTTTGTTTTGGCACCAAAATCAACGGGACTTTCCAAAATGTCGTAACAAC
TCCGCCCCATTGACGCAAATGGGCGGTAGGCGTGTACGGTGGGAGGTCTATATAAGCAGAGCTCTCCCTA
TCAGTGATAGAGATCTCCCTATCAGTGATAGAGATCGTCGACGAGCTCGTTTAGTGAACCGTCAGATCGC
CTGGAGACGCCATCCACGCTGTTTTGACCTCCATAGAAGACACCGGGACCGATCCAGCCTCCGGACTCTA
GCGTTTAAACTTAAGCTTGGTACCGAGCTCGGATCCACTAGTCCAGTGTGGTGGAATTCCTGGGCTTCAG
GATGAAGGACCGTCTGGAGCAGCTGAAGGCCAAGCAGCTGACACAGGATGATGATACTGATGCGGTTGAG
ATTGCTATCGACAACACGGCTTTTATGGACGAGTTCTTTTCTGAGATTGAGGAAACTCGGCTTAACATTG
ACAAGATCTCAGAACATGTAGAGGAGGCTAAGAAACTCTACAGTATCATTCTCTCTGCACCGATTCCAGA
GCCAAAAACCAAGGATGACCTAGAGCAGCTCACGACTGAGATTAAGAAAAGGGCCAACAACGTCCGGAAC
AAACTGAAGAGCATGGAGAAGCATATTGAAGAAGATGAGGTCAGGTCATCGGCAGACCTTCGGATTCGGA
AATCCCAGCACTCTGTCCTTTCTCGGAAGTTTGTGGAGGTGATGACCAAATACAATGAAGCTCAAGTGGA
CTTCCGAGAACGCAGCAAAGGGCGAATCCAGCGGCAGCTCGAAATTACTGGCAAAAAGACAACCGATGAG
GAGGCGGCGGAGATGTTGGAGAGTGGCAACCCGGCCATCTTCACTTCTGGGATCATTGACTCACAGATTT
CCAAGCAAGCCCTCAGTGAGATTGAGGGACGACACAAGGACATTGTGAGGCTGGAGAGCAGCATCAAGGA
GCTTCACGACATGTTTATGGACATCGCCATGCTGGTGGAGAATCAGGGTGAGATGTTAGATAACATAGAG
TTGAATGTCATGCACACAGTGGACCACGTGGAGAAGGCACGAGATGAAACGAAAAAAGCTGTGAAATACC
AGAGTCAGGCCCGGAAGAAATTGATAATTATCATTGTGCTAGTAGTTGTGTTGCTGGGCATTTTAGCATT
GATTATTGGACTTTCCGTTGGGCTGAATGCGGCCGCTCGAGAACAAAAACTCATCTCAGAAGAGGATCTG
GGGCCCTTCGAACAAAAACTCATCTCAGAAGAGGATCTGAATATGCATACCGGTCATCATCACCATCACC
ATTGAGTTTAAACCCGCTGATCAGCCTCGACTGTGCCTTCTAGTTGCCAGCCATCTGTTGTTTGCCCCTC
CCCCGTGCCTTCCTTGACCCTGGAAGGTGCCACTCCCACTGTCCTTTCCTAATAAAATGAGGAAATTGCA
TCGCATTGTCTGAGTAGGTGTCATTCTATTCTGGGGGGTGGGGTGGGGCAGGACAGCAAGGGGGAGGATT
GGGAAGACAATAGCAGGCATGCTGGGGATGCGGTGGGCTCTATGGCTTCTGAGGCGGAAAGAACCAGCTG
GGGCTCTAGGGGGTATCCCC
[124 nt withheld, positions 2191-2314]
C
[91 nt withheld, positions 2316-2406]
A
[49 nt withheld, positions 2408-2456]
CCTTTGACGTTGGAGTCCACGTTCTTT
[37 nt withheld, positions 2484-2520]
ACCCTATCTCGGTCTATTCTTTTGATTTATAAGGGATTTTGCCGATTTCGGCCTATTGGTTAAAAAATGA
GCTGATTTAACAAAAATTTAACGCGAATTAATTCTGTGGAATGTGTGTCAGTTAGGGTGTGGAAAGTCCC
CAGGCTCCCCAGCAGGCAGAAGTATGCAAAGCATGCATCTCAATTAGTCAGCAACCAGGTGTGGAAAGTC
CCCAGGCTCCCCAGCAGGCAGAAGTATGCAAAGCATGCATCTCAATTAGTCAGCAACCATAGTCCCGCCC
CTAACTCCGCCCATCCCGCCCCTAACTCCGCCCAGTTCCGCCCATTCTCCGCCCCATGGCTGACTAATTT
TTTTTATTTATGCAGAGGCCGAGGCCGCCTCTGCCTCTGAGCTATTCCAGAAGTAGTGAGGAGGCTTTTT
TGGAGGCCTAGGCTTTTGCAAAAAGCTCCCGGGAGCTTGTATATCCATTTTCGGATCTGATCAGCACGTG
TTGACAATTAATCATCGGCATAGTATATCGGCATAGTATAATACGACAAGGTGAGGAACTAAACCATGGC
CAAGTTGACCAGTGCCGTTCCGGTGCTCACCGCGCGCGACGTCGCCGGAGCGGTCGAGTTCTGGACCGAC
CGGCTCGGGTTCTCCCGGGACTTCGTGGAGGACGACTTCGCCGGTGTGGTCCGGGACGACGTGACCCTGT
TCATCAGCGCGGTCCAGGACCAGGTGGTGCCGGACAACACCCTGGCCTGGGTGTGGGTGCGCGGCCTGGA
CGAGCTGTACGCCGAGTGGTCGGAGGTCGTGTCCACGAACTTCCGGGACGCCTCCGGGCCGGCCATGACC
GAGATCGGCGAGCAGCCGTGGGGGCGGGAGTTCGCCCTGCGCGACCCGGCCGGCAACTGCGTGCACTTCG
TGGCCGAGGAGCAGGACTGACACGTGCTACGAGATTTCGATTCCACCGCCGCCTTCTATGAAAGGTTGGG
CTTCGGAATCGTTTTCCGGGACGCCGGCTGGATGATCCTCCAGCGCGGGGATCTCATGCTGGAGTTCTTC
GCCCACCCCAACTTGTTTATTGCAGCTTATAATGGTTACAAATAAAGCAATAGCATCACAAATTTCACAA
ATAAAGCATTTTTTTCACTGCATTCTAGTTGTGGTTTGTCCAAACTCATCAATGTATCTTATCATGTCTG
TATACCGTCGACCTCTAGCTAGAGCTTGGCGTAATCATGGTCATAGCTGTTTCCTGTGTGAAATTGTTAT
CCGCTCACAATTCCACACAACATACGAGCCGGAAGCATAAAGTGTAAAGCCTGGGGTGCCTAATGAGTGA
GCTAACTCACATTAATTGCGTTGCGCTCACTGCCCGCTTTCCAGTCGGGAAACCTGTCGTGCCAGCTGCA
TTAATGAATCGGCCAACGCGCGGGGAGAGGCGGTTTGCGTATTGGGCGCTCTTCCGCTTCCTCGCTCACT
GACTCGCTGCGCTCGGTCGTTCGGCTGCGGCGAGCGGTATCAGCTCACTCAAAGGCGGTAATACGGTTAT
CCACAGAATCAGGGGATAACGCAGGAAAGAACATGTGAGCAAAAGGCCAGCAAAAGGCCAGGAACCGTAA
AAAGGCCGCGTTGCTGGCGTTTTTCCATAGGCTCCGCCCCCCTGACGAGCATCACAAAAATCGACGCTCA
AGTCAGAGGTGGCGAAACCCGACAGGACTATAAAGATACCAGGCGTTTCCCCCTGGAAGCTCCCTCGTGC
GCTCTCCTGTTCCGACCCTGCCGCTTACCGGATACCTGTCCGCCTTTCTCCCTTCGGGAAGCGTGGCGCT
TTCTCATAGCTCACGCTGTAGGTATCTCAGTTCGGTGTAGGTCGTTCGCTCCAAGCTGGGCTGTGTGCAC
GAACCCCCCGTTCAGCCCGACCGCTGCGCCTTATCCGGTAACTATCGTCTTGAGTCCAACCCGGTAAGAC
ACGACTTATCGCCACTGGCAGCAGCCACTGGTAACAGGATTAGCAGAGCGAGGTATGTAGGCGGTGCTAC
AGAGTTCTTGAAGTGGTGGCCTAACTACGGCTACACTAGAAGAACAGTATTTGGTATCTGCGCTCTGCTG
AAGCCAGTTACCTTCGGAAAAAGAGTTGGTAGCTCTTGATCCGGCAAACAAACCACCGCTGGTAGCGGTG
GTTTTTTTGTTTGCAAGCAGCAGATTACGCGCAGAAAAAAAGGATCTCAAGAAGATCCTTTGATCTTTTC
TACGGGGTCTGACGCTCAGTGGAACGAAAACTCACGTTAAGGGATTTTGGTCATGAGATTATCAAAAAGG
ATCTTCACCTAGATCCTTTTAAATTAAAAATGAAGTTTTAAATCAATCTAAAGTATATATGAGTAAACTT
GGTCTGACAGTTACCAATGCTTAATCAGTGAGGCACCTATCTCAGCGATCTGTCTATTTCGTTCATCCAT
AGTTGCCTGACTCCCCGTCGTGTAGATAACTACGATACGGGAGGGCTTACCATCTGGCCCCAGTGCTGCA
ATGATACCGCGAGACCCACGCTCACCGGCTCCAGATTTATCAGCAATAAACCAGCCAGCCGGAAGGGCCG
AGCGCAGAAGTGGTCCTGCAACTTTATCCGCCTCCATCCAGTCTATTAATTGTTGCCGGGAAGCTAGAGT
AAGTAGTTCGCCAGTTAATAGTTTGCGCAACGTTGTTGCCATTGCTACAGGCATCGTGGTGTCACGCTCG
TCGTTTGGTATGGCTTCATTCAGCTCCGGTTCCCAACGATCAAGGCGAGTTACATGATCCCCCATGTTGT
GCAAAAAAGCGGTTAGCTCCTTCGGTCCTCCGATCGTTGTCAGAAGTAAGTTGGCCGCAGTGTTATCACT
CATGGTTATGGCAGCACTGCATAATTCTCTTACTGTCATGCCATCCGTAAGATGCTTTTCTGTGACTGGT
GAGTACTCAACCAAGTCATTCTGAGAATAGTGTATGCGGCGACCGAGTTGCTCTTGCCCGGCGTCAATAC
GGGATAATACCGCGCCACATAGCAGAACTTTAAAAGTGCTCATCATTGGAAAACGTTCTTCGGGGCGAAA
ACTCTCAAGGATCTTACCGCTGTTGAGATCCAGTTCGATGTAACCCACTCGTGCACCCAACTGATCTTCA
GCATCTTTTACTTTCACCAGCGTTTCTGGGTGAGCAAAAACAGGAAGGCAAAATGCCGCAAAAAAGGGAA
TAAGGGCGACACGGAAATGTTGAATACTCATACTCTTCCTTTTTCAATATTATTGAAGCATTTATCAGGG
TTATTGTCTCATGAGCGGATACATATTTGAATGTATTTAGAAAAATAAACAAATAGGGGTTCCGCGCACA
TTTCCCCGAAAAGTGCCACCTGACGTCGACGGATCGGGAGATCTCCCGATCCCCTATGGTGCACTCTCAG
TACAATCTGCTCTGATGCCGCATAGTTAAGCCAGTATCTGCTCCCTGCTTGTGTGTTGGAGGTCGCTGAG
TAGTGCGCGAGC
Features (pLannotate 1.2.2; 22 found; start..end, strand, type, name):
    110..489     +  enhancer       CMV enhancer: human cytomegalovirus immediate early enhancer
    490..693     +  promoter       CMV promoter: human cytomegalovirus (CMV) immediate early promoter
    695..714     +  promoter       PLtetO-1 promoter (fragment): modified phage lambda PL promoter with tet operator sites (Lutz and Bujard, 1997)
    716..735     +  promoter       PLtetO-1 promoter (fragment): modified phage lambda PL promoter with tet operator sites (Lutz and Bujard, 1997)
    743..776     +  promoter       TRE3GV promoter (fragment): 3rd-generation Tet-responsive promoter that can be activated by binding of Tet-On® 3G, optimized for retroviral and lentiviral vectors
    912..1778    +  CDS            STX3: STX3_HUMAN - Also known as STX3A. Experimental evidence at protein level: Swiss-Prot protein existence level 1. Potentially involved in docking of synaptic vesicles at presynaptic active zones. From Homo sapiens (Human).
   1921..2145    +  polyA_signal   bGH poly(A) signal: bovine growth hormone polyadenylation signal
   2149..2170    +  promoter       SV40 promoter (fragment): SV40 enhancer and early promoter
   2191..2619    +  rep_origin     f1 ori (sequence partly withheld): f1 bacteriophage origin of replication; arrow indicates direction of (+) strand synthesis
   2633..2962    +  promoter       SV40 promoter: SV40 enhancer and early promoter
   3010..3057    +  promoter       EM7 promoter: synthetic bacterial promoter&nbsp
   3076..3450    +  CDS            BleoR: antibiotic-binding protein; Sh ble from Streptoalloteichus hindustanus; confers resistance to bleomycin, phleomycin, and Zeocin™
   3460..3585    +  CDS            ble (fragment): BLE_KLEPN - Experimental evidence at protein level: Swiss-Prot protein existence level 1. Binding protein with a strong affinity to the bleomycin family of antibiotics. Binds to CL990; an antimitotic-antibiotic compound. From Klebsiella pneumoniae.
   3580..3701    +  polyA_signal   SV40 poly(A) signal: SV40 polyadenylation signal
   3774..3790    -  protein_bind   lac operator: The lac repressor binds to the lac operator to inhibit transcription in E. coli. This inhibition can be relieved by adding lactose or isopropyl-β-D-thiogalactopyranoside (IPTG). lac repressor encoded by lacI
   3798..3828    -  promoter       lac promoter: promoter for the E. coli lac operon
   3843..3864    -  protein_bind   CAP binding site: CAP binding activates transcription in the presence of cAMP. E. coli catabolite activator protein
   3877..3969    -  CDS            lacI (fragment): lac repressor; lacI; The lac repressor binds to the lac operator to inhibit transcription in E. coli. This inhibition can be relieved by adding lactose or isopropyl-β-D-thiogalactopyranoside (IPTG).
   4152..4740    -  rep_origin     ori: high-copy-number ColE1/pMB1/pBR322/pUC origin of replication
   4911..5771    -  CDS            AmpR: β-lactamase; bla; confers resistance to ampicillin, carbenicillin, and related antibiotics
   5772..5876    -  promoter       AmpR promoter: bla
   5935..5987    -  misc_feature   bom (fragment): basis of mobility region from pBR322
