[The description below was written by a language model from this plasmid's Addgene catalogue record and pLannotate feature annotations shown in this document.]
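Description:
pcDNA4/TO h-Stx3 L165A/E166A-2xMyc/His is a mammalian expression plasmid built on the commercial pcDNA4/TO backbone. It carries human syntaxin 3 (STX3, isoform 1/Stx3A) with leucine 165 and glutamate 166 both changed to alanine. According to the record, these substitutions lock the SNARE protein in its open conformation. The coding sequence is driven by the human CMV immediate-early enhancer and promoter. Short tet operator-like fragments are annotated directly downstream of the promoter, consistent with the "TO" design, in which transcription can be repressed in cells expressing the Tet repressor and induced with tetracycline. In cells lacking the repressor, expression is constitutive. The record describes a C-terminal myc-myc-His tag supplied by the backbone for detection and affinity purification. The feature table does not annotate this tag separately, though there is unannotated space between the STX3 CDS and the bovine growth hormone polyadenylation signal that terminates the transcript.

The plasmid is propagated in E. coli through a high-copy ColE1/pUC-type origin with ampicillin selection (AmpR/bla). An f1 origin is also present, allowing single-stranded DNA production. A Sh ble (BleoR) cassette with tandem SV40 early and bacterial EM7 promoters, followed by an SV40 poly(A) signal, confers Zeocin resistance for selecting stable mammalian lines. The sequenced record is 6,032 nt, slightly larger than the catalogue total of 5,909 bp, and the annotated STX3 CDS (about 867 bp) is likewise a little longer than the listed 834 bp insert. The associated work concerns syntaxin 3 monoubiquitination, its retrieval from the basolateral plasma membrane and cargo recruitment to exosomes, so the construct is suited to studying how the open conformation affects Stx3 trafficking and function.
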