Addgene plasmid #99743: pcDNA4/TO h-Stx3 L165A/E166A-2xMyc/His
Purpose: Expresses human Stx3 locked into the open conformation with a C-term myc-myc-his tag in mammalian cells.
Depositing lab: Thomas Weimbs. Depositing organization: University of California, Santa Barbara. Publication: Monoubiquitination of syntaxin 3 leads to retrieval from the basolateral plasma membrane and facilitates cargo recruitment to exosomes. Giovannone AJ, Reales E, Bhattaram P, Fraile-Ramos A, Weimbs T. Mol Biol Cell. 2017 Oct 15;28(21):2843-2853. doi: 10.1091/mbc.E17-07-0461. Epub 2017 Aug 16. PubMed 28814500.
Backbone
  Vector backbone: pcDNA4
  Backbone manufacturer: Thermo Fisher
  Backbone size w/o insert (bp): 5075
  Total vector size (bp): 5909
  Vector type: Mammalian Expression
  Selectable markers: Zeocin
Growth in bacteria
  Bacterial resistance: Ampicillin, 100 μg/mL
  Growth temperature: 37°C
  Growth strain: DH5alpha
  Copy number: Unknown
Gene/Insert
  Gene/Insert name: Stx3 (alt names: Stx3A; Stx3 isoform 1)
  Species: H. sapiens (human)
  Insert size (bp): 834
  Mutation: Changed both L165 and E166 to Alanine
  GenBank ID: NM_004177.4
  Entrez Gene: STX3 (a.k.a. DIAR12, MVID2, RDMVID, STX3A)
  Promoter: CMV
  Tag / fusion protein: myc-myc-his (C terminal on backbone)
  Cloning method: Unknown
  Sequencing primers: 5′ acgcaaatgggcggtaggcgtg; 3′ tagaaggcacagtcgaggctg
Terms and licenses: Academic/Nonprofit Terms; Industry Terms: Not Available to Industry
How to cite: pcDNA4/TO h-Stx3 L165A/E166A-2xMyc/His was a gift from Thomas Weimbs (Addgene plasmid # 99743 ; http://n2t.net/addgene:99743 ; RRID:Addgene_99743)
