>Addgene plasmid #99743 | pcDNA4/TO h-Stx3 L165A/E166A-2xMyc/His | depositor partial sequence | sequence record 182473 | Downstream of the CMV promoter
NNNNNNNGNNNNNNNAGCNGAGCTCTCCCTATCNGTGATAGAGATCTCCCTATCAGTGATAGAGATCGTC
GACGAGCTCGTTTAGTGAACCGTCAGATCGCCTGGAGACGCCATCCACGCTGTTTTGACCTCCATAGAAG
ACACCGGGACCGATCCAGCCTCCGGACTCTAGCGTTTAAACTTAAGCTTGGTACCGAGCTCGGATCCACT
AGTCCAGTGTGGTGGAATTCCTGGGCTTCAGGATGAAGGACCGTCTGGAGCAGCTGAAGGCCAAGCAGCT
GACACAGGATGATGATACTGATGCGGTTGAGATTGCTATCGACAACACGGCTTTTATGGACGAGTTCTTT
TCTGAGATTGAGGAAACTCGGCTTAACATTGACAAGATCTCAGAACATGTAGAGGAGGCTAAGAAACTCT
ACAGTATCATTCTCTCTGCACCGATTCCAGAGCCAAAAACCAAGGATGACCTAGAGCAGCTCACGACTGA
GATTAAGAAAAGGGCCAACAACGTCCGGAACAAACTGAAGAGCATGGAGAAGCATATTGAAGAAGATGAG
GTCAGGTCATCGGCAGACCTTCGGATTCGGAAATCCCAGCACTCTGTCCTTTCTCGGAAGTTTGTGGAGG
TGATGACCAAATACAATGAAGCTCAAGTGGACTTCCGAGAACGCAGCAAAGGGCGAATCCAGCGGCAGCT
CGAAATTACTGGCAAAAAGACAACCGATGAGGAGGCGGCGGAGATGTTGGAGAGTGGCAACCCGGCCATC
TTCACTTCTGGGATCATTGACTCACAGATTTCCAAGCAAGCCCTCAGTGAGATTGAGGGACGACACAAGG
ACNTTGTGAGGCTGGAGAGCAGCATCAAGGAGCTTCACGACATGNTTATGGACATCGCCATGCTGGTGGA
NAATCAGGGTGAGATGTTAGANAACATAGAGTTGAATGTCATGCACACAGTGNNNCACGTGGNNANNNAC
GAGATGAAACGAAAAAGCTGTGAANTACCAGAGTCNGGCCCNNANAAATNATNATNTCNTNNGCTAGNAN
NNNNNNNTNGNNNTTTANCATNGATNNNTNGNNTTTNCNNNGNNGAANGNNNNNNCNNNNANNAAANCNN
NNNNNNNNNANANGNNNNGGN
